>Addgene plasmid #245699 | pICSL47742_RFP | addgene full sequence | sequence record 496059 | Addgene NGS Result
TCTGTGAAGACAAGCAAGAATTCAAGCTTGGAGTGAGACCGATATCAATACGCAAACCGCCTCTCCCCGC
GCGTTGGCCGATTCATTAATGCAGCTGGCACGACAGGTTTCCCGACTGGAAAGCGGGCAGTGAGCGCAAC
GCAATTAATGTGAGTTAGCTCACTCATTAGGCACCCCAGGCTTTACACTTTATGCTTCCGGCTCGTATGT
TGTGTGGAATTGTGAGCGGATAACAATTTCACACATACTAGAGAAAGAGGAGAAATACTAGATGGCTTCC
TCCGAGGACGTTATCAAAGAGTTCATGCGTTTCAAAGTTCGTATGGAAGGTTCCGTTAACGGTCACGAGT
TCGAAATCGAAGGTGAAGGTGAAGGTCGTCCGTACGAAGGTACCCAGACCGCTAAACTGAAAGTTACCAA
AGGTGGTCCGCTGCCGTTCGCTTGGGACATCCTGTCCCCGCAGTTCCAGTACGGTTCCAAAGCTTACGTT
AAACACCCGGCTGACATCCCGGACTACCTGAAACTGTCCTTCCCGGAAGGTTTCAAATGGGAACGTGTTA
TGAACTTCGAGGACGGTGGTGTTGTTACCGTTACCCAGGACTCCTCCCTGCAAGACGGTGAGTTCATCTA
CAAAGTTAAACTGCGTGGTACCAACTTCCCGTCCGACGGTCCGGTTATGCAGAAAAAAACCATGGGTTGG
GAAGCTTCCACCGAACGTATGTACCCGGAGGACGGTGCTCTGAAAGGTGAAATCAAAATGCGTCTGAAAC
TGAAAGACGGTGGTCACTACGACGCTGAAGTTAAAACCACCTACATGGCTAAAAAACCGGTTCAGCTGCC
GGGTGCTTACAAAACCGACATCAAACTGGACATCACCTCCCACAACGAGGACTACACCATCGTTGAACAG
TACGAACGTGCTGAAGGTCGTCACTCCACCGGTGCTTAATAACGCTGATAGTGCTAGTGTAGATCGCTAC
TAGAGCCAGGCATCAAATAAAACGAAAGGCTCAGTCGAAAGACTGGGCCTTTCGTTTTATCTGTTGTTTG
TCGGTGAACGCTCTCTACTAGAGTCACACTGGCTCACCTTCGGGTGGGCCTTTCTGCGTTTATAGGTCTC
ACGCTACTATTGTCTTCTGCACGAAGTGGTTTAAACTATCAGTGTTTGACAGGATATATTGGCGGGTAAA
CCTAAGAGAAAAGAGCGTTTATTAGAATAATCGGATATTTAAAAGGGCGTGAAAAGGTTTATCCGTTCGT
CCATTTGTATGTGCATGCCAACCACAGGGTTCCCCAGATCAGGCGCTGGCTGCTGAACCCCCAGCCGGAA
CTGACCCCACAAGGCCCTAGCGTTTGCAATGCACCAGGTCATCATTGACCCAGGCGTGTTCCACCAGGCC
GCTGCCTCGCAACTCTTCGCAGGCTTCGCCGACCTGCTCGCGCCACTTCTTCACGCGGGTGGAATCCGAT
CCGCACATGAGGCGGAAGGTTTCCAGCTTGAGCGGGTACGGCTCCCGGTGCGAGCTGAAATAGTCGAACA
TCCGTCGGGCCGTCGGCGACAGCTTGCGGTACTTCTCCCATATGAATTTCGTGTAGTGGTCGCCAGCAAA
CAGCACGACGATTTCCTCGTCGATCAGGACCTGGCAACGGGACGTTTTCTTGCCACGGTCCAGGACGCGG
AAGCGGTGCAGCAGCGACACCGATTCCAGGTGCCCAACGCGGTCGGACGTGAAGCCCATCGCCGTCGCCT
GTAGGCGCGACAGGCATTCCTCGGCCTTCGTGTAATACCGGCCATTGATCGACCAGCCCAGGTCCTGGCA
AAGCTCGTAGAACGTGAAGGTGATCGGCTCGCCGATAGGGGTGCGCTTCGCGTACTCCAACACCTGCTGC
CACACCAGTTCGTCATCGTCGGCCCGCAGCTCGACGCCGGTGTAGGTGATCTTCACGTCCTTGTTGACGT
GGAAAATGACCTTGTTTTGCAGCGCCTCGCGCGGGATTTTCTTGTTGCGCGTGGTGAACAGGGCAGAGCG
GGCCGTGTCGTTTGGCATCGCTCGCATCGTGTCCGGCCACGGCGCAATATCGAACAAGGAAAGCTGCATT
TCCTTGATCTGCTGCTTCGTGTGTTTCAGCAACGCGGCCTGCTTGGCCTCGCTGACCTGTTTTGCCAGGT
CCTCGCCGGCGGTTTTTCGCTTCTTGGTCGTCATAGTTCCTCGCGTGTCGATGGTCATCGACTTCGCCAA
ACCTGCCGCCTCCTGTTCAAGACGACGCGAACGCTCCACGGCGGCCGATGGCGCGGGCAGGGCAGGGGGA
GCCAGTTGCACGCTGTCGCGCTCGATCTTGGCCGTAGCTTGCTGGACCATCGAGCCGACGGACTGGAAGG
TTTCGCGGGGCGCACGCATGACGGTGCGGCTTGCGATGGTTTCGGCATCCTCGGCGGAAAACCCCGCGTC
GATCAGTTCTTGCCTGTATGCCTTCCGGTCAAACGTCCGATTCATTCACCCTCCTTGCGGGATTGCCCCG
ACTCACGCCGGGGCAATGTGCCCTTATTCCTGATTTGACCCGCCTGGTGCCTTGGTGTCCAGATAATCCA
CCTTATCGGCAATGAAGTCGGTCCCGTAGACCGTCTGGCCGTCCTTCTCGTACTTGGTATTCCGAATCTT
GCCCTGCACGAATACCAGCGACCCCTTGCCCAAATACTTGCCGTGGGCCTCGGCCTGAGAGCCAAAACAC
TTGATGCGGAAGAAGTCGGTGCGCTCCTGCTTGTCGCCGGCATCGTTGCGCCACATCTAGGATCTGCCAG
GAACCGTAAAAAGGCCGCGTTGCTGGCGTTTTTCCATAGGCTCCGCCCCCCTGACGAGCATCACAAAAAT
CGACGCTCAAGTCAGAGGTGGCGAAACCCGACAGGACTATAAAGATACCAGGCGTTTCCCCCTGGAAGCT
CCCTCGTGCGCTCTCCTGTTCCGACCCTGCCGCTTACCGGATACCTGTCCGCCTTTCTCCCTTCGGGAAG
CGTGGCGCTTTCTCATAGCTCACGCTGTAGGTATCTCAGTTCGGTGTAGGTCGTTCGCTCCAAGCTGGGC
TGTGTGCACGAACCCCCCGTTCAGCCCGACCGCTGCGCCTTATCCGGTAACTATCGTCTTGAGTCCAACC
CGGTAAGACACGACTTATCGCCACTGGCAGCAGCCACTGGTAACAGGATTAGCAGAGCGAGGTATGTAGG
CGGTGCTACAGAGTTCTTGAAGTGGTGGCCTAACTACGGCTACACTAGAAGAACAGTATTTGGTATCTGC
GCTCTGCTGAAGCCAGTTACCTTCGGAAAAAGAGTTGGTAGCTCTTGATCCGGCAAACAAACCACCGCTG
GTAGCGGTGGTTTTTTTGTTTGCAAGCAGCAGATTACGCGCAGAAAAAAAGGATCTCAAGAAGATCCTTT
GATCTTTTCTACGGGGTCTGACGCTCAGTGGAACGAAAACTCACGTTAAGGGATTTTGGTCATGAGATTA
TCAAAAAGGATCTTCACCTAGATCCTTTTAAATTAAAAATGAAGTTTTAAATCAATCTAAAGTATATATG
AGTAAACTTGGTCTGACAGTTACCAATGCTTAATCAGTGAGGCACCTATCTCAGCGATCTGTCTATTTCG
TTCATCCATAGTTGCCTGACTCCCCGTCGTGTAGATAACTACGATACGGGAGGGCTTACCATCTGGCCCC
AGTGCTGCAATGATACCGCGAGAACCACGCTCACCGGCTCCAGATTTATCAGCAATAAACCAGCCAGCCG
GAAGGGCCGAGCGCAGAAGTGGTCCTGCAACTTTATCCGCCTCCATCCAGTCTATTAATTGTTGCCGGGA
AGCTAGAGTAAGTAGTTCGCCAGTTAATAGTTTGCGCAACGTTGTTGCCATTGCTACAGGCATCGTGGTG
TCACGCTCGTCGTTTGGTATGGCTTCATTCAGCTCCGGTTCCCAACGATCAAGGCGAGTTACATGATCCC
CCATGTTGTGCAAAAAAGCGGTTAGCTCCTTCGGTCCTCCGATCGTTGTCAGAAGTAAGTTGGCCGCAGT
GTTATCACTCATGGTTATGGCAGCACTGCATAATTCTCTTACTGTCATGCCATCCGTAAGATGCTTTTCT
GTGACTGGTGAGTACTCAACCAAGTCATTCTGAGAATAGTGTATGCGGCGACCGAGTTGCTCTTGCCCGG
CGTCAATACGGGATAATACCGCGCCACATAGCAGAACTTTAAAAGTGCTCATCATTGGAAAACGTTCTTC
GGGGCGAAAACTCTCAAGGATCTTACCGCTGTTGAGATCCAGTTCGATGTAACCCACTCGTGCACCCAAC
TGATCTTCAGCATCTTTTACTTTCACCAGCGTTTCTGGGTGAGCAAAAACAGGAAGGCAAAATGCCGCAA
AAAAGGGAATAAGGGCGACACGGAAATGTTGAATACTCATACTCTTCCTTTTTCAATATTATTGAAGCAT
TTATCAAGGTTATTGTCTCATGAGCGGATACATATTTGAATGTATTTAGAAAAATAAACAAATAGGGGTT
CCGCGCACGAATTGGCCAGCGCTGCCATTTTTGGGGTGAGGCCGTTCGCGGCCGAGGGGCGCAGCCCCTG
GGGGGATGGGAGGCCCGCGTTAGCGGGCCGGGAGGGTTCGAGAAGGGGGGGCACCCCCCTTCGGCGTGCG
CGGTCACGCGCACAGGGCGCAGCCCTGGTTAAAAACAAGGTTTATAAATATTGGTTTAAAAGCAGGTTAA
AAGACAGGTTAGCGGTGGCCGAAAAACGGGCGGAAACCCTTGCAAATGCTGGATTTTCTGCCTGTGGACA
GCCCCTCAAATGTCAATAGGTGCGCCCCTCATCTGTCAGCACTCTGCCCCTCAAGTGTCAAGGATCGCGC
CCCTCATCTGTCAGTAGTCGCGCCCCTCAAGTGTCAATACCGCAGGGCACTTATCCCCAGGCTTGTCCAC
ATCATCTGTGGGAAACTCGCGTAAAATCAGGCGTTTTCGCCGATTTGCGAGGCTGGCCAGCTCCACGTCG
CCGGCCGAAATCGAGCCTGCCCCTCATCTGTCAACGCCGCGCCGGGTGAGTCGGCCCCTCAAGTGTCAAC
GTCCGCCCCTCATCTGTCAGTGAGGGCCAAGTTTTCCGCGAGGTATCCACAACGCCGGCGGCCGCGGTGT
CTCGCACACGGCTTCGACGGCGTTTCTGGCGCGTTTGCAGGGCCATAGACGGCCGCCAGCCCAGCGGCGA
GGGCAACCAGCCCGGTGAGCGTCGCAAAGGAGATCCTGATCTGACTGATGGGCTGCCTGTATCGAGTGGT
GATTTTGTGCCGAGCTGCCGGTCGGGGAGCTGTTGGCTGGCTGGTGGCAGGATATATTGTGGTGTAAACA
AATTGACGCTTAGACAACTTAATAACACATTGCGGACGTTTTTAATGTACTGGGGTGGATGCAGTGGGCC
CCAC
Features (pLannotate 1.2.2; 15 found; start..end, strand, type, name):
     46..133     +  CDS            lacI (fragment): lac repressor; lacI; The lac repressor binds to the lac operator to inhibit transcription in E. coli. This inhibition can be relieved by adding lactose or isopropyl-β-D-thiogalactopyranoside (IPTG).
    146..167     +  protein_bind   CAP binding site: CAP binding activates transcription in the presence of cAMP. E. coli catabolite activator protein
    182..212     +  promoter       lac promoter: promoter for the E. coli lac operon
    220..236     +  protein_bind   lac operator: The lac repressor binds to the lac operator to inhibit transcription in E. coli. This inhibition can be relieved by adding lactose or isopropyl-β-D-thiogalactopyranoside (IPTG). lac repressor encoded by lacI
    272..946     +  CDS            mRFP1: mRFP1 is a basic (constitutively fluorescent) red fluorescent protein published in 2002, derived from Discosoma sp.. It is reported to be a somewhat slowly-maturing monomer with low acid sensitivity.
    994..1065    +  terminator     rrnB T1 terminator: transcription terminator T1 from the E. coli rrnB gene
   1081..1108    +  terminator     T7Te terminator: phage T7 early transcription terminator
   1167..1191    +  misc_feature   RB T-DNA repeat: right border repeat from nopaline C58 T-DNA
   1303..1323    -  CDS            TetR (fragment): tetracycline resistance regulatory protein; tetR
   1350..2495    -  CDS            trfA: TRFA_ECOLX - Experimental evidence at protein level: Swiss-Prot protein existence level 1. Also involved in plasmid copy number control, promoting intermolecular coupling of protein bound iterons at oriV, which inhibits replication initiation. From Escherichia coli.
   2831..3419    -  rep_origin     ori: high-copy-number ColE1/pMB1/pBR322/pUC origin of replication
   3590..4450    -  CDS            AmpR: β-lactamase; bla; confers resistance to ampicillin, carbenicillin, and related antibiotics
   4451..4555    -  promoter       AmpR promoter: bla
   4642..5273    -  rep_origin     oriV: incP origin of replication
   5365..5389    +  misc_feature   LB T-DNA repeat: left border repeat from nopaline C58 T-DNA
