[The description below was written by a language model from this plasmid's Addgene catalogue record and pLannotate feature annotations shown in this document.]
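Description:
pICSL47742_RFP is an empty Level 1 acceptor vector for Golden Gate (MoClo syntax) assembly, built on the pICH47742 backbone and intended for constructing complete transcriptional units in Level 1 position 2, forward orientation. It belongs to a plant-oriented toolkit of promoters, terminators and Level 0/Level 1 acceptors. The plasmid is propagated in E. coli at high copy under ampicillin selection, via the β-lactamase gene and its bla promoter together with a ColE1/pUC-type origin. The feature table also shows the broad-host-range IncP replication system (oriV and trfA) and nopaline-type left and right T-DNA border repeats. These are hallmarks of a binary vector that can replicate in Agrobacterium and deliver the region between the borders to plant cells.

In place of an insert, the cloning site carries a synthetic dropout cassette of about 1.1 kb. A red reporter is expressed from the lac promoter, with its CAP binding site and lac operator, and is followed by the rrnB T1 and T7Te terminators. The catalogue calls the reporter an Amil RFP red chromoprotein, whereas the automated annotation labels the coding sequence mRFP1, and the record does not resolve this discrepancy. Internal BsaI and BpiI sites in the cassette were removed by point mutation. BsaI digestion releases the cassette and exposes GGAG and GCTT overhangs, into which Level 0 parts are ligated, destroying the BsaI sites. Colonies keeping the parental vector are red, while correct assemblies are white, giving a visual negative screen. The resulting Level 1 modules can then be combined into higher-order multigene constructs.
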