Addgene plasmid #245699: pICSL47742_RFP
Purpose: (Empty Backbone) Level 1 Position 2 FORWARD acceptor with Amil RFP negative selection cassette GGAG - GCTT
Depositing lab: Mark Youles. Depositing organization: Sainsbury Laboratory, Norwich.
Backbone
  Vector backbone: pICH47742
  Backbone size (bp): 4372
  Vector type: Synthetic Biology
  Selectable markers: Amil RFP red chromoprotein for red/white negative selection
Growth in bacteria
  Bacterial resistance: Ampicillin, 100 μg/mL
  Growth temperature: 37°C
  Growth strain: DH5alpha
  Copy number: High Copy
Gene/Insert
  Gene/Insert name: None
  Mutation: BsaI/BpiI sites removed by point-mutation
Terms and licenses: Academic/Nonprofit Terms; Industry Terms: Not Available to Industry
Depositor comments: Level 1 Acceptor for making full transcriptional unit modules in Level 1 position 2 (FORWARD) used for GoldenGate assemblies using the MoClo overhang syntax. Plant Golden-gate Promoters, Terminators and Level0/Level1 cloning acceptors. Insert Size: 1092, Species: Synthetic. 5' Cloning Site: BsaI (Destroyed), 3' Cloning Site: BsaI (Destroyed).
How to cite: pICSL47742_RFP was a gift from Mark Youles (Addgene plasmid # 245699 ; http://n2t.net/addgene:245699 ; RRID:Addgene_245699)
